>Addgene plasmid #74168 | pAIP hGMCSF co | depositor full sequence | sequence record 145997 | pAIP hGMCSF co sequence 8216 bps
GTCGACGGATCGGGAGATCTCCCGATCCCCTATGGTGCACTCTCAGTACAATCTGCTCTGATGCCGCATA
GTTAAGCCAGTATCTGCTCCCTGCTTGTGTGTTGGAGGTCGCTGAGTAGTGCGCGAGCAAAATTTAAGCT
ACAACAAGGCAAGGCTTGACCGACAATTGCATGAAGAATCTGCTTAGGGTTAGGCGTTTTGCGCTGCTTC
GCGATGTACGGGCCAGATATACGCGCTGTGGAATGTGTGTCAGTTAGGGTGTGGAAAGTCCCCAGGCTCC
CCAGCAGGCAGAAGTATGCAAAGCATGCATCTCAATTAGTCAGCAACCAGGTGTGGAAAGTCCCCAGGCT
CCCCAGCAGGCAGAAGTATGCAAAGCATGCATCTCAATTAGTCAGCAACCATAGTCCCGCCCCTAACTCC
GCCCATCCCGCCCCTAACTCCGCCCAGTTCCGCCCATTCTCCGCCCCATGGCTGACTAATTTTTTTTATT
TATGCAGAGGCCGAGGCCGCCTCTGCCTCTGAGCTATTCCAGAAGTAGTGAGGAGGCTTTTTTGGAGGCC
TAGGCTTTTGCAAAAAGCTTTGACATTGATTATTGACTAGTTATTAATAGTAATCAATTACGGGGTCATT
AGTTCATAGCCCATATATGGAGTTCCGCGTTACATAACTTACGGTAAATGGCCCGCCTGGCTGACCGCCC
AACGACCCCCGCCCATTGACGTCAATAATGACGTATGTTCCCATAGTAACGCCAATAGGGACTTTCCATT
GACGTCAATGGGTGGAGTATTTACGGTAAACTGCCCACTTGGCAGTACATCAAGTGTATCATATGCCAAG
TACGCCCCCTATTGACGTCAATGACGGTAAATGGCCCGCCTGGCATTATGCCCAGTACATGACCTTATGG
GACTTTCCTACTTGGCAGTACATCTACGTATTAGTCATCGCTATTACCATGGTGATGCGGTTTTGGCAGT
ACATCAATGGGCGTGGATAGCGGTTTGACTCACGGGGATTTCCAAGTCTCCACCCCATTGACGTCAATGG
GAGTTTGTTTTGGCACCAAAATCAACGGGACTTTCCAAAATGTCGTAACAACTCCGCCCCATTGACGCAA
ATGGGCGGTAGGCGTGTACGGTGGGAGGTCTATATAAGCAGCGCGTTTTGCCTGTACTGGGTCTCTCTGG
TTAGACCAGATCTGAGCCTGGGAGCTCTCTGGCTAACTAGGGAACCCACTGCTTAAGCCTCAATAAAGCT
TGCCTTGAGTGCTTCAAGTAGTGTGTGCCCGTCTGTTGTGTGACTCTGGTAACTAGAGATCCCTCAGACC
CTTTTAGTCAGTGTGGAAAATCTCTAGCAGTGGCGCCCGAACAGGGACTTGAAAGCGAAAGGGAAACCAG
AGGAGCTCTCTCGACGCAGGACTCGGCTTGCTGAAGCGCGCACGGCAAGAGGCGAGGGGCGGCGACTGGT
GAGTACGCCAAAAATTTTGACTAGCGGAGGCTAGAAGGAGAGAGATGGGTGCGAGAGCGTCAGTATTAAG
CGGGGGAGAATTAGATCGCGATGGGAAAAAATTCGGTTAAGGCCAGGGGGAAAGAAAAAATATAAATTAA
AACATATAGTATGGGCAAGCAGGGAGCTAGAACGATTCGCAGTTAATCCTGGCCTGTTAGAAACATCAGA
AGGCTGTAGACAAATACTGGGACAGCTACAACCATCCCTTCAGACAGGATCAGAAGAACTTAGATCATTA
TATAATACAGTAGCAACCCTCTATTGTGTGCATCAAAGGATAGAGATAAAAGACACCAAGGAAGCTTTAG
ACAAGATAGAGGAAGAGCAAAACAAAAGTAAGACCACCGCACAGCAAGCGGCCGGCCGCTGATCTTCAGA
CCTGGAGGAGGAGATATGAGGGACAATTGGAGAAGTGAATTATATAAATATAAAGTAGTAAAAATTGAAC
CATTAGGAGTAGCACCCACCAAGGCAAAGAGAAGAGTGGTGCAGAGAGAAAAAAGAGCAGTGGGAATAGG
AGCTTTGTTCCTTGGGTTCTTGGGAGCAGCAGGAAGCACTATGGGCGCAGCGTCAATGACGCTGACGGTA
CAGGCCAGACAATTATTGTCTGGTATAGTGCAGCAGCAGAACAATTTGCTGAGGGCTATTGAGGCGCAAC
AGCATCTGTTGCAACTCACAGTCTGGGGCATCAAGCAGCTCCAGGCAAGAATCCTGGCTGTGGAAAGATA
CCTAAAGGATCAACAGCTCCTGGGGATTTGGGGTTGCTCTGGAAAACTCATTTGCACCACTGCTGTGCCT
TGGAATGCTAGTTGGAGTAATAAATCTCTGGAACAGATTTGGAATCACACGACCTGGATGGAGTGGGACA
GAGAAATTAACAATTACACAAGCTTAATACACTCCTTAATTGAAGAATCGCAAAACCAGCAAGAAAAGAA
TGAACAAGAATTATTGGAATTAGATAAATGGGCAAGTTTGTGGAATTGGTTTAACATAACAAATTGGCTG
TGGTATATAAAATTATTCATAATGATAGTAGGAGGCTTGGTAGGTTTAAGAATAGTTTTTGCTGTACTTT
CTATAGTGAATAGAGTTAGGCAGGGATATTCACCATTATCGTTTCAGACCCACCTCCCAACCCCGAGGGG
ACCCGACAGGCCCGAAGGAATAGAAGAAGAAGGTGGAGAGAGAGACAGAGACAGATCCATTCGATTAGTG
AACGGATCGGCACTGCGTGCGCCAATTCTGCAGACAAATGGCAGTATTCATCCACAATTTTAAAAGAAAA
GGGGGGATTGGGGGGTACAGTGCAGGGGAAAGAATAGTAGACATAATAGCAACAGACATACAAACTAAAG
AATTACAAAAACAAATTACAAAAATTCAAAATTTTCGGGTTTATTACAGGGACAGCAGAGATCCAGTTTG
GTTAATTAACTGCAGCCCCGATAAAATAAAAGATTTTATTTAGTCTCCAGAAAAAGGGGGGAATGAAAGA
CCCCACCTGTAGGTTTGGCAAGCTAGCTGCAGTAACGCCATTTTGCAAGGCATGGAAAAATACCAAACCA
AGAATAGAGAAGTTCAGATCAAGGGCGGGTACATGAAAATAGCTAACGTTGGGCCAAACAGGATATCTGC
GGTGAGCAGTTTCGGCCCCGGCCCGGGGCCAAGAACAGATGGTCACCGCAGTTTCGGCCCCGGCCCGAGG
CCAAGAACAGATGGTCCCCAGATATGGCCCAACCCTCAGCAGTTTCTTAAGACCCATCAGATGTTTCCAG
GCTCCCCCAAGGACCTGAAATGACCCTGCGCCTTATTTGAATTAACCAATCAGCCTGCTTCTCGCTTCTG
TTCGCGCGCTTCTGCTTCCCGAGCTCTATAAAAGAGCTCACAACCCCTCACTCGGCGCGCCAGTCCTCCG
ACAGACTGAGTCGCCCGGGGGTCTAGAAGCGCTGGATCCGCCACCATGTGGCTGCAGTCCCTGCTGCTGC
TGGGCACCGTCGCCTGTTCTATCTCCGCTCCCGCA
[363 nt withheld, positions 3536-3898]
GTCCAGGAGTGAGAATTCCGCCCCTCTCCCTCCCCCCCCCCTAACGTTACTGGCCGAAGCCGCTTGGAAT
AAGGCCGGTGTGCGTTTGTCTATATGTTATTTTCCACCATATTGCCGTCTTTTGGCAATGTGAGGGCCCG
GAAACCTGGCCCTGTCTTCTTGACGAGCATTCCTAGGGGTCTTTCCCCTCTCGCCAAAGGAATGCAAGGT
CTGTTGAATGTCGTGAAGGAAGCAGTTCCTCTGGAAGCTTCTTGAAGACAAACAACGTCTGTAGCGACCC
TTTGCAGGCAGCGGAACCCCCCACCTGGCGACAGGTGCCTCTGCGGCCAAAAGCCACGTGTATAAGATAC
ACCTGCAAAGGCGGCACAACCCCAGTGCCACGTTGTGAGTTGGATAGTTGTGGAAAGAGTCAAATGGCTC
TCCTCAAGCGTATTCAACAAGGGGCTGAAGGATGCCCAGAAGGTACCCCATTGTATGGGATCTGATCTGG
GGCCTCGGTGCACATGCTTTACATGTGTTTAGTCGAGGTTAAAAAAACGTCTAGGCCCCCCGAACCACGG
GGACGTGGTTTTCCTTTGAAAAACACGATGATAACCGGTATGACCGAGTACAAGCCCACGGTGCGCCTCG
CCACCCGCGACGACGTCCCCAGGGCCGTACGCACCCTCGCCGCCGCGTTCGCCGACTACCCCGCCACGCG
CCACACCGTCGATCCGGACCGCCACATCGAGCGGGTCACCGAGCTGCAAGAACTCTTCCTCACGCGCGTC
GGGCTCGACATCGGCAAGGTGTGGGTCGCGGACGACGGCGCCGCGGTGGCGGTCTGGACCACGCCGGAGA
GCGTCGAAGCGGGGGCGGTGTTCGCCGAGATCGGCCCGCGCATGGCCGAGTTGAGCGGTTCCCGGCTGGC
CGCGCAGCAACAGATGGAAGGCCTCCTGGCGCCGCACCGGCCCAAGGAGCCCGCGTGGTTCCTGGCCACC
GTCGGCGTCTCGCCCGACCACCAGGGCAAGGGTCTGGGCAGCGCCGTCGTGCTCCCCGGAGTGGAGGCGG
CCGAGCGCGCCGGGGTGCCCGCCTTCCTGGAGACCTCCGCGCCCCGCAACCTCCCCTTCTACGAGCGGCT
CGGCTTCACCGTCACCGCCGACGTCGAGGTGCCCGAAGGACCGCGCACCTGGTGCATGACCCGCAAGCCC
GGTGCCTGATTAATCGCTAATCAACCTCTGGATTACAAAATTTGTGAAAGATTGACTGGTATTCTTAACT
ATGTTGCTCCTTTTACGCTATGTGGATACGCTGCTTTAATGCCTTTGTATCATGCTATTGCTTCCCGTAT
GGCTTTCATTTTCTCCTCCTTGTATAAATCCTGGTTGCTGTCTCTTTATGAGGAGTTGTGGCCCGTTGTC
AGGCAACGTGGCGTGGTGTGCACTGTGTTTGCTGACGCAACCCCCACTGGTTGGGGCATTGCCACCACCT
GTCAGCTCCTTTCCGGGACTTTCGCTTTCCCCCTCCCTATTGCCACGGCGGAACTCATCGCCGCCTGCCT
TGCCCGCTGCTGGACAGGGGCTCGGCTGTTGGGCACTGACAATTCCGTGGTGTTGTCGGGGAAGCTGACG
TCCTTTCCATGGCTGCTCGCCTGTGTTGCCACCTGGATTCTGCGCGGGACGTCCTTCTGCTACGTCCCTT
CGGCCCTCAATCCAGCGGACCTTCCTTCCCGCGGCCTGCTGCCGGCTCTGCGGCCTCTTCCGCGTCTTCG
CCTTCGCCCTCAGACGAGTCGGATCTCCCTTTGGGCCGCCTCCCCGCTTAATCGCGTCGAGACCTAGAAA
AACATGGAGCAATCACAAGTAGCAATACAGCAGCTACCAATGCTGATTGTGCCTGGCTAGAAGCACAAGA
GGAGGAGGAGGTGGGTTTTCCAGTCACACCTCAGGTACCTTTAAGACCAATGACTTACAAGGCAGCTGTA
GATCTTAGCCACTTTTTAAAAGAAAAGGGGGGACTGGAAGGGCTAATTCACTCCCAACGAAGACAAGATA
TCCTTGATCTGTGGATCTACCACACACAAGGCTACTTCCCTGATTGGCAGAACTACACACCAGGGCCAGG
GATCAGATATCCACTGACCTTTGGATGGTGCTACAAGCTAGTACCAGTTGAGCAAGAGAAGGTAGAAGAA
GCCAATGAAGGAGAGAACACCCGCTTGTTACACCCTGTGAGCCTGCATGGGATGGATGACCCGGAGAGAG
AAGTATTAGAGTGGAGGTTTGACAGCCGCCTAGCATTTCATCACATGGCCCGAGAGCTGCATCCGGACTG
TACTGGGTCTCTCTGGTTAGACCAGATCTGAGCCTGGGAGCTCTCTGGCTAACTAGGGAACCCACTGCTT
AAGCCTCAATAAAGCTTGCCTTGAGTGCTTCAAGTAGTGTGTGCCCGTCTGTTGTGTGACTCTGGTAACT
AGAGATCCCTCAGACCCTTTTAGTCAGTGTGGAAAATCTCTAGCAGGGCCCGTTTCATGTGAGCAAAAGG
CCAGCAAAAGGCCAGGAACCGTAAAAAGGCCGCGTTGCTGGCGTTTTTCCATAGGCTCCGCCCCCCTGAC
GAGCATCACAAAAATCGACGCTCAAGTCAGAGGTGGCGAAACCCGACAGGACTATAAAGATACCAGGCGT
TTCCCCCTGGAAGCTCCCTCGTGCGCTCTCCTGTTCCGACCCTGCCGCTTACCGGATACCTGTCCGCCTT
TCTCCCTTCGGGAAGCGTGGCGCTTTCTCATAGCTCACGCTGTAGGTATCTCAGTTCGGTGTAGGTCGTT
CGCTCCAAGCTGGGCTGTGTGCACGAACCCCCCGTTCAGCCCGACCGCTGCGCCTTATCCGGTAACTATC
GTCTTGAGTCCAACCCGGTAAGACACGACTTATCGCCACTGGCAGCAGCCACTGGTAACAGGATTAGCAG
AGCGAGGTATGTAGGCGGTGCTACAGAGTTCTTGAAGTGGTGGCCTAACTACGGCTACACTAGAAGAACA
GTATTTGGTATCTGCGCTCTGCTGAAGCCAGTTACCTTCGGAAAAAGAGTTGGTAGCTCTTGATCCGGCA
AACAAACCACCGCTGGTAGCGGTGGTTTTTTTGTTTGCAAGCAGCAGATTACGCGCAGAAAAAAAGGATC
TCAAGAAGATCCTTTGATCTTTTCTACGGGGTCTGACGCTCAGTGGAACGAAAACTCACGTTAAGGGATT
TTGGTCATGAGATTATCAAAAAGGATCTTCACCTAGATCCTTTTAAATTAAAAATGAAGTTTTAAATCAA
TCTAAAGTATATATGAGTAAACTTGGTCTGACAGTTACCAATGCTTAATCAGTGAGGCACCTATCTCAGC
GATCTGTCTATTTCGTTCATCCATAGTTGCCTGACTCCCCGTCGTGTAGATAACTACGATACGGGAGGGC
TTACCATCTGGCCCCAGTGCTGCAATGATACCGCGAGACCCACGCTCACCGGCTCCAGATTTATCAGCAA
TAAACCAGCCAGCCGGAAGGGCCGAGCGCAGAAGTGGTCCTGCAACTTTATCCGCCTCCATCCAGTCTAT
TAATTGTTGCCGGGAAGCTAGAGTAAGTAGTTCGCCAGTTAATAGTTTGCGCAACGTTGTTGCCATTGCT
ACAGGCATCGTGGTGTCACGCTCGTCGTTTGGTATGGCTTCATTCAGCTCCGGTTCCCAACGATCAAGGC
GAGTTACATGATCCCCCATGTTGTGCAAAAAAGCGGTTAGCTCCTTCGGTCCTCCGATCGTTGTCAGAAG
TAAGTTGGCCGCAGTGTTATCACTCATGGTTATGGCAGCACTGCATAATTCTCTTACTGTCATGCCATCC
GTAAGATGCTTTTCTGTGACTGGTGAGTACTCAACCAAGTCATTCTGAGAATAGTGTATGCGGCGACCGA
GTTGCTCTTGCCCGGCGTCAATACGGGATAATACCGCGCCACATAGCAGAACTTTAAAAGTGCTCATCAT
TGGAAAACGTTCTTCGGGGCGAAAACTCTCAAGGATCTTACCGCTGTTGAGATCCAGTTCGATGTAACCC
ACTCGTGCACCCAACTGATCTTCAGCATCTTTTACTTTCACCAGCGTTTCTGGGTGAGCAAAAACAGGAA
GGCAAAATGCCGCAAAAAAGGGAATAAGGGCGACACGGAAATGTTGAATACTCATACTCTTCCTTTTTCA
ATATTATTGAAGCATTTATCAGGGTTATTGTCTCATGAGCGGATACATATTTGAATGTATTTAGAAAAAT
AAACAAATAGGGGTTCCGCGCACATTTCCCCGAAAAGTGCCACCTGAC
Features (pLannotate 1.2.2; 20 found; start..end, strand, type, name):
     31..83      -  misc_feature   bom (fragment): basis of mobility region from pBR322
    245..574     +  promoter       SV40 promoter: SV40 enhancer and early promoter
    582..961     +  enhancer       CMV enhancer: human cytomegalovirus immediate early enhancer
    962..1161    +  promoter       CMV promoter: human cytomegalovirus (CMV) immediate early promoter
   1179..1359    +  LTR            5' LTR (truncated): truncated 5' long terminal repeat (LTR) from HIV-1
   1406..1531    +  misc_feature   HIV-1 Ψ: packaging signal of human immunodeficiency virus type 1
   1515..1853    +  CDS            HIV-1 gag (fragment): gag protein from human immunodeficiency virus 1; gag
   2028..2261    +  misc_feature   RRE: The Rev response element (RRE) of HIV-1 allows for Rev-dependent mRNA export from the nucleus to the cytoplasm.
   2638..2738    +  CDS            Rev (fragment): human immunodeficiency virus 1 (HIV-1) Rev protein; rev; enhances nuclear export of unspliced and incompletely spliced viral mRNAs
   2788..2905    +  misc_feature   cPPT/CTS: central polypurine tract and central termination sequence of HIV-1
   3042..3449    +  promoter       SFFV promoter: spleen focus-forming virus long terminal repeat (LTR) promoter
   3476..3907    +  CDS            CSF2 (sequence partly withheld): CSF2_HUMAN - Also known as GMCSF. Experimental evidence at protein level: Swiss-Prot protein existence level 1. Cytokine that stimulates the growth and differentiation of hematopoietic precursor cells from various lineages, including granulocytes, macrophages, eosinophils and erythrocytes. From Homo sapiens (Human).
   4030..4492    +  misc_feature   IRES: internal ribosome entry site (IRES) of the encephalomyocarditis virus (EMCV)
   4498..5097    +  CDS            PuroR: puromycin N-acetyltransferase; pac from Streptomyces alboniger; confers resistance to puromycin
   5107..5695    +  misc_feature   WPRE: woodchuck hepatitis virus posttranscriptional regulatory element
   5706..6206    +  CDS            nef (fragment): NEF_HV1LA - Experimental evidence at protein level: Swiss-Prot protein existence level 1. Extracellular Nef protein targets CD4(+) T-lymphocytes for apoptosis by interacting with CXCR4 surface receptors. From Human immunodeficiency virus type 1 group M subtype B (isolate Lai) (HIV-1).
   6213..6393    +  LTR            5' LTR (truncated): truncated 5' long terminal repeat (LTR) from HIV-1
   6464..7052    -  rep_origin     ori: high-copy-number ColE1/pMB1/pBR322/pUC origin of replication
   7223..8083    -  CDS            AmpR: β-lactamase; bla; confers resistance to ampicillin, carbenicillin, and related antibiotics
   8084..8188    -  promoter       AmpR promoter: bla
