[The description below was written by a language model from this plasmid's Addgene catalogue record and pLannotate feature annotations shown in this document.]
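Description:
pAIP hGMCSF co is an HIV-1-based lentiviral transfer vector built on the pAIP backbone for expressing a codon-optimized human GM-CSF (CSF2) coding sequence in mammalian cells, with puromycin selection of transduced cells. In bacteria it is maintained through a high-copy ColE1/pUC-type origin and selected with ampicillin via the β-lactamase gene and its native promoter. A fragment of the pBR322 bom region and an SV40 enhancer/early promoter element also sit in the plasmid backbone, upstream of the viral cassette.

Vector genomic RNA is driven in producer cells by a CMV enhancer/promoter placed directly upstream of a truncated HIV-1 5' LTR, an arrangement that normally makes transcription of the genome independent of Tat. Downstream lie the Ψ packaging signal with an adjoining gag fragment, the Rev response element for Rev-dependent nuclear export of the unspliced genome, and the cPPT/CTS, which aids nuclear import of the reverse-transcribed DNA. The internal expression cassette uses the spleen focus-forming virus (SFFV) LTR promoter, which is strongly active in haematopoietic cells, to transcribe a bicistronic message: GM-CSF first, then an EMCV IRES that directs translation of puromycin N-acetyltransferase, so that drug-resistant cells should also express the cytokine. A WPRE follows to enhance transcript stability and expression. A nef fragment and a second truncated LTR element, here forming the 3' end of the vector genome, close the cassette.

The annotated CSF2 reading frame is slightly longer than the insert size in the catalogue entry. The record supports use for producing lentiviral particles that yield stable, puromycin-selectable human GM-CSF expression; packaging and envelope functions are absent and must be supplied in trans.
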