Addgene plasmid #74168: pAIP hGMCSF co
Purpose: Lentiviral vector for expression of human codon optimized GMCSF with puromycin resistance.
Depositing lab: Jeremy Luban. Depositing organization: University of Massachusetts, Worcester. Publication: Intron-containing RNA from the HIV-1 provirus activates type I interferon and inflammatory cytokines. McCauley SM, Kim K, Nowosielska A, Dauphin A, Yurkovetskiy L, Diehl WE, Luban J. Nat Commun. 2018 Dec 13;9(1):5305. doi: 10.1038/s41467-018-07753-2. PubMed 30546110.
Backbone
  Vector backbone: pAIP
  Backbone size w/o insert (bp): 7826
  Total vector size (bp): 8215
  Vector type: Mammalian Expression, Lentiviral
  Selectable markers: Puromycin
Growth in bacteria
  Bacterial resistance: Ampicillin, 100 μg/mL
  Growth temperature: 37°C
  Growth strain: NEB Stable
  Copy number: High Copy
Gene/Insert
  Gene/Insert name: GMCSF
  Species: H. sapiens (human)
  Insert size (bp): 389
  Entrez Gene: CSF2 (a.k.a. CSF, GMCSF)
Terms and licenses: Academic/Nonprofit Terms; Industry Terms: Not Available to Industry
How to cite: pAIP hGMCSF co was a gift from Jeremy Luban (Addgene plasmid # 74168 ; http://n2t.net/addgene:74168 ; RRID:Addgene_74168)
