>Addgene plasmid #74168 | pAIP hGMCSF co | addgene partial sequence | sequence record 145895 | pHR-SIN-F 5'-CCAAGGACCTGAAATGACCC-3'
GCCTGCTTCTCGCTTCTGTTCGCGCGCTTCTGCTTCCCGAGCTCTATAAAAGAGCTCACAACCCCTCACT
CGGCGCGCCAGTCCTCCGACAGACTGAGTCGCCCGGGGGTCTAGAAGCGCTGGATCCGCCACCATGTGGC
TGCAGTCCCTGCTGCTGCTGGGCACCGTCGCCTGTTCTATCTCCGCTCCCGCA
[363 nt withheld, positions 194-556]
GTCCAGGAGTGAGAATTCCGCCC
