>Addgene plasmid #74168 | pAIP hGMCSF co | addgene partial sequence | sequence record 145896 | WPRE-R 5'-CATAGCGTAAAAGGAGCAACA-3'
ATCCAGAGGTTGATTAGCGATTAATCAGGCACCGGGCTTGCGGGTCATGCACCAGGTGCGCGGTCCTTCG
GGCACCTCGACGTCGGCGGTGACGGTGAAGCCGAGCCGCTCGTAGAAGGGGAGGTTGCGGGGCGCGGAGG
TCTCCAGGAAGGCGGGCACCCCGGCGCGCTCGGCCGCCTCCACTCCGGGGAGCACGACGGCGCTGCCCAG
ACCCTTGCCCTGGTGGTCGGGCGAGACGCCGACGGTGGCCAGGAACCACGCGGGCTCCTTGGGCCGGTGC
GGCGCCAGGAGGCCTTCCATCTGTTGCTGCGCGGCCAGCCGGGAACCGCTCAACTCGGCCATGCGCGGGC
CGATCTCGGCGAACACCGCCCCCGCTTCGACGCTCTCCGGCGTGGTCCAGACCGCCACCGCGGCGCCGTC
GTCCGCGACCCACACCTTGCCGATGTCGAGCCCGACGCGCGTGAGGAAGAGTTCTTGCAGCTCGGTGACC
CGCTCGATGTGGCGGTCCGGATCGACGGTGTGGCGCGTGGCGGGGTAGTCGGCGAACGCGGCGGCGAGGG
TGCGTACGGCCCTGGGGACGTCGTCGCGGGTGGCGAGGCGCACCGTGGGCTTGTACTCGGTCATACCGGT
TATCATCGTGTTTTTCAAAGGAAAACCACGTCCCCGTGGTTCGGGGGGCCTAGACGTTTTTTTAACCTCG
ACTAAACACATGTAAAGCATGTGCACCGAGGCCCCAGATCAGATCCCATACAATGGGGTACCTTCTGGGC
ATCCTTCAGCCCCTTGTTGAATACGCTTGAGGAGAGCCATTTGACTCTTT
